Addgene plasmid #226561: pCS2-zH2B-GFP
Purpose: Express H2B-GFP in zebrafish.
Depositing lab: Yong Zhang. Depositing organization: Tongji University. Publication: Screening of functional maternal-specific chromatin regulators in early embryonic development of zebrafish. Wang Y, Wang X, Wang W, Cao Z, Zhang Y, Liu G. Commun Biol. 2024 Oct 19;7(1):1354. doi: 10.1038/s42003-024-06983-z. PubMed 39427068.
Backbone
  Vector backbone: pCS2-GFP
  Vector type: Synthetic Biology ; Zebrafish Expression
Growth in bacteria
  Bacterial resistance: Ampicillin, 100 μg/mL
  Growth temperature: 37°C
  Growth strain: DH5alpha
  Copy number: Unknown
Gene/Insert
  Gene/Insert name: h2b
  Species: D. rerio (zebrafish)
  Entrez Gene: h2bc1 (a.k.a. hist1h2ba, si:dkey-108k21.9)
  Tag / fusion protein: EGFP (C terminal on insert)
  Cloning method: Restriction Enzyme; 5′ cloning site BamH1 (unknown if destroyed); 3′ cloning site BamH1 (unknown if destroyed)
  Sequencing primers: 5′ SP6
Terms and licenses: Academic/Nonprofit Terms; Industry Terms: Not Available to Industry
How to cite: pCS2-zH2B-GFP was a gift from Yong Zhang (Addgene plasmid # 226561 ; http://n2t.net/addgene:226561 ; RRID:Addgene_226561)
