[The description below was written by a language model from this plasmid's Addgene catalogue record and pLannotate feature annotations shown in this document.]
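Description:
pCS2-zH2B-GFP is a 5.2 kb expression plasmid built on a pCS2-GFP backbone and intended for expressing a fluorescent histone in zebrafish. It is propagated in E. coli through a high-copy ColE1/pUC-type origin with ampicillin selection (AmpR under its own bla promoter). It also carries an f1 phage origin, which can support single-stranded DNA production. Small remnants of lac regulatory elements and of the lacZα and lacI coding sequences are left over from the parental cloning vector and have no role in the payload.

The insert is the zebrafish histone H2B coding sequence (h2bc1), cloned at BamHI and fused at its C terminus to EGFP, giving a chromatin-bound nuclear marker. As is typical of the pCS2 design, the fusion can be expressed in two ways. The simian CMV IE94 enhancer/promoter, which spans the sequence origin, lies upstream and can drive transcription directly from plasmid DNA in vertebrate cells or injected embryos. An SP6 promoter placed just before the open reading frame allows in vitro synthesis of sense mRNA for microinjection. A short fragment of the Xenopus β-globin 5′ UTR immediately precedes the H2B start and acts as a translational enhancer, and an SV40 polyadenylation signal follows EGFP. The feature table annotates this signal on the opposite strand. T7 (partial) and T3 promoters sit downstream in the antisense orientation.

The stated purpose is simply to express H2B-GFP in zebrafish. Such a fusion is generally used to label nuclei and chromosomes for live imaging of cell divisions in embryos, and the associated study concerns maternal chromatin regulators in early zebrafish development. The record does not specify whether DNA or mRNA delivery was used.
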