Features (pLannotate 1.2.2; 17 found; start..end, strand, type, name):
     40..58      +  promoter       SP6 promoter: promoter for bacteriophage SP6 RNA polymerase
     69..85      +  5'UTR          Xenopus globin 5'-UTR (fragment): translational enhancer from the 5'-UTR of the major beta-globin gene of Xenopus laevis
     85..456     +  CDS            H2B1_DANRE: Experimental evidence at transcript level: Swiss-Prot protein existence level 2. Core component of nucleosome. Nucleosomes wrap and compact DNA into chromatin, limiting DNA accessibility to the cellular machineries which require DNA as a template. Histones thereby play a central role in transcription regulation, DNA repair, DNA replication and chromosomal stability. DNA accessibility is regulated via a complex set of post-translational modifications of histones, also called histone code, and nucleosome remodeling. From Danio rerio (Zebrafish) (Brachydanio rerio).
    475..1194    +  CDS            EGFP: the original enhanced GFP (Yang et al., 1996) mammalian codon-optimized
   1220..1237    -  promoter       T7 promoter (fragment): promoter for bacteriophage T7 RNA polymerase
   1242..1376    -  polyA_signal   SV40 poly(A) signal: SV40 polyadenylation signal
   1489..1507    -  promoter       T3 promoter: promoter for bacteriophage T3 RNA polymerase
   1552..1568    -  protein_bind   lac operator: The lac repressor binds to the lac operator to inhibit transcription in E. coli. This inhibition can be relieved by adding lactose or isopropyl-β-D-thiogalactopyranoside (IPTG). lac repressor encoded by lacI
   1576..1606    -  promoter       lac promoter: promoter for the E. coli lac operon
   1621..1642    -  protein_bind   CAP binding site: CAP binding activates transcription in the presence of cAMP. E. coli catabolite activator protein
   1655..1747    -  CDS            lacI (fragment): lac repressor; lacI; The lac repressor binds to the lac operator to inhibit transcription in E. coli. This inhibition can be relieved by adding lactose or isopropyl-β-D-thiogalactopyranoside (IPTG).
   1930..2518    -  rep_origin     ori: high-copy-number ColE1/pMB1/pBR322/pUC origin of replication
   2689..3549    -  CDS            AmpR: β-lactamase; bla; confers resistance to ampicillin, carbenicillin, and related antibiotics
   3550..3654    -  promoter       AmpR promoter: bla
   3707..4135    -  rep_origin     f1 ori (sequence partly withheld): f1 bacteriophage origin of replication; arrow indicates direction of (+) strand synthesis
   4140..4206    -  CDS            lacZα (fragment): LacZα fragment of β-galactosidase; lacZ fragment
   4213..5       +  promoter       CMV IE94 promoter (across the origin): enhancer/promoter region of simian cytomegalovirus major immediate early transcription unit IE94
>Addgene plasmid #226561 | pCS2-zH2B-GFP | addgene full sequence | sequence record 461800 | Addgene NGS Result
GGAACCGCCATTCTGCCTGGGGACGTCGGAGCAAGCTTGATTTAGGTGACACTATAGAATACAAGCTACT
TGTTCTTTTTGCAGATGCCTGAACCAGCAAAAGCCGCACCCAAGAAGGGCTCCAAAAAAGCGGTGACCAA
GACCGCTGGAAAAGGAGGAAAGAAGCGCAAGAGGACCAGGAAGGAGAGCTACGCTATCTACGTCTACAAA
GTGTTGAAGCAAGTTCACCCAGACACCGGGATCTCCTCCAAGGCGATGGGCATCATGAACTCGTTCGTCA
ATGACATCTTCGAGCGCATCGCCGGTGAGGCTTCTCGTCTCGCTCACTACAACAAGCGCTCCACCATCAC
TTCCAGAGAGATCCAGACCGCCGTGCGTCTGCTGCTGCCCGGTGAGCTGGCCAAACACGCCGTGTCTGAG
GGCACCAAGGCTGTGACCAAGTACACCAGCTCCAAGGATCCACCGGTCGCCACCATGGTGAGCAAGGGCG
AGGAGCTGTTCACCGGGGTGGTGCCCATCCTGGTCGAGCTGGACGGCGACGTAAACGGCCACAAGTTCAG
CGTGTCCGGCGAGGGCGAGGGCGATGCCACCTACGGCAAGCTGACCCTGAAGTTCATCTGCACCACCGGC
AAGCTGCCCGTGCCCTGGCCCACCCTCGTGACCACCCTGACCTACGGCGTGCAGTGCTTCAGCCGCTACC
CCGACCACATGAAGCAGCACGACTTCTTCAAGTCCGCCATGCCCGAAGGCTACGTCCAGGAGCGCACCAT
CTTCTTCAAGGACGACGGCAACTACAAGACCCGCGCCGAGGTGAAGTTCGAGGGCGACACCCTGGTGAAC
CGCATCGAGCTGAAGGGCATCGACTTCAAGGAGGACGGCAACATCCTGGGGCACAAGCTGGAGTACAACT
ACAACAGCCACAACGTCTATATCATGGCCGACAAGCAGAAGAACGGCATCAAGGTGAACTTCAAGATCCG
CCACAACATCGAGGACGGCAGCGTGCAGCTCGCCGACCACTACCAGCAGAACACCCCCATCGGCGACGGC
CCCGTGCTGCTGCCCGACAACCACTACCTGAGCACCCAGTCCGCCCTGAGCAAAGACCCCAACGAGAAGC
GCGATCACATGGTCCTGCTGGAGTTCGTGACCGCCGCCGGGATCACTCTCGGCATGGACGAGCTGTACAA
GTAAAGCGGCCCCTCTCGAGCCTCTAGAACTATAGTGAGTCGTATTACGTAGATCCAGACATGATAAGAT
ACATTGATGAGTTTGGACAAACCACAACTAGAATGCAGTGAAAAAAATGCTTTATTTGTGAAATTTGTGA
TGCTATTGCTTTATTTGTAACCATTATAAGCTGCAATAAACAAGTTAACAACAACAATTGCATTCATTTT
ATGTTTCAGGTTCAGGGGGAGGTGTGGGAGGTTTTTTAATTCGCGGCCGCGGCGCCAATGCATTGGGCCC
GGTACCCAGCTTTTGTTCCCTTTAGTGAGGGTTAATTGCGCGCTTGGCGTAATCATGGTCATAGCTGTTT
CCTGTGTGAAATTGTTATCCGCTCACAATTCCACACAACATACGAGCCGGGAGCATAAAGTGTAAAGCCT
GGGGTGCCTAATGAGTGAGCTAACTCACATTAATTGCGTTGCGCTCACTGCCCGCTTTCCAGTCGGGAAA
CCTGTCGTGCCAGCTGCATTAATGAATCGGCCAACGCGCGGGGAGAGGCGGTTTGCGTATTGGGCGCTCT
TCCGCTTCCTCGCTCACTGACTCGCTGCGCTCGGTCGTTCGGCTGCGGCGAGCGGTATCAGCTCACTCAA
AGGCGGTAATACGGTTATCCACAGAATCAGGGGATAACGCAGGAAAGAACATGTGAGCAAAAGGCCAGCA
AAAGGCCAGGAACCGTAAAAAGGCCGCGTTGCTGGCGTTTTTCCATAGGCTCCGCCCCCCTGACGAGCAT
CACAAAAATCGACGCTCAAGTCAGAGGTGGCGAAACCCGACAGGACTATAAAGATACCAGGCGTTTCCCC
CTGGAAGCTCCCTCGTGCGCTCTCCTGTTCCGACCCTGCCGCTTACCGGATACCTGTCCGCCTTTCTCCC
TTCGGGAAGCGTGGCGCTTTCTCATAGCTCACGCTGTAGGTATCTCAGTTCGGTGTAGGTCGTTCGCTCC
AAGCTGGGCTGTGTGCACGAACCCCCCGTTCAGCCCGACCGCTGCGCCTTATCCGGTAACTATCGTCTTG
AGTCCAACCCGGTAAGACACGACTTATCGCCACTGGCAGCAGCCACTGGTAACAGGATTAGCAGAGCGAG
GTATGTAGGCGGTGCTACAGAGTTCTTGAAGTGGTGGCCTAACTACGGCTACACTAGAAGAACAGTATTT
GGTATCTGCGCTCTGCTGAAGCCAGTTACCTTCGGAAAAAGAGTTGGTAGCTCTTGATCCGGCAAACAAA
CCACCGCTGGTAGCGGTGGTTTTTTTGTTTGCAAGCAGCAGATTACGCGCAGAAAAAAAGGATCTCAAGA
AGATCCTTTGATCTTTTCTACGGGGTCTGACGCTCAGTGGAACGAAAACTCACGTTAAGGGATTTTGGTC
ATGAGATTATCAAAAAGGATCTTCACCTAGATCCTTTTAAATTAAAAATGAAGTTTTAAATCAATCTAAA
GTATATATGAGTAAACTTGGTCTGACAGTTACCAATGCTTAATCAGTGAGGCACCTATCTCAGCGATCTG
TCTATTTCGTTCATCCATAGTTGCCTGACTCCCCGTCGTGTAGATAACTACGATACGGGAGGGCTTACCA
TCTGGCCCCAGTGCTGCAATGATACCGCGAGACCCACGCTCACCGGCTCCAGATTTATCAGCAATAAACC
AGCCAGCCGGAAGGGCCGAGCGCAGAAGTGGTCCTGCAACTTTATCCGCCTCCATCCAGTCTATTAATTG
TTGCCGGGAAGCTAGAGTAAGTAGTTCGCCAGTTAATAGTTTGCGCAACGTTGTTGCCATTGCTACAGGC
ATCGTGGTGTCACGCTCGTCGTTTGGTATGGCTTCATTCAGCTCCGGTTCCCAACGATCAAGGCGAGTTA
CATGATCCCCCATGTTGTGCAAAAAAGCGGTTAGCTCCTTCGGTCCTCCGATCGTTGTCAGAAGTAAGTT
GGCCGCAGTGTTATCACTCATGGTTATGGCAGCACTGCATAATTCTCTTACTGTCATGCCATCCGTAAGA
TGCTTTTCTGTGACTGGTGAGTACTCAACCAAGTCATTCTGAGAATAGTGTATGCGGCGACCGAGTTGCT
CTTGCCCGGCGTCAATACGGGATAATACCGCGCCACATAGCAGAACTTTAAAAGTGCTCATCATTGGAAA
ACGTTCTTCGGGGCGAAAACTCTCAAGGATCTTACCGCTGTTGAGATCCAGTTCGATGTAACCCACTCGT
GCACCCAACTGATCTTCAGCATCTTTTACTTTCACCAGCGTTTCTGGGTGAGCAAAAACAGGAAGGCAAA
ATGCCGCAAAAAAGGGAATAAGGGCGACACGGAAATGTTGAATACTCATACTCTTCCTTTTTCAATATTA
TTGAAGCATTTATCAGGGTTATTGTCTCATGAGCGGATACATATTTGAATGTATTTAGAAAAATAAACAA
ATAGGGGTTCCGCGCACATTTCCCCGAAAAGTGCCACCTAAATTGTAAGCGTTAATATTTTGTTAAAATT
CGCGTTAAATTTTTGTTAAATCAGCTCATTTTTTAACCAATAGGCCGAAATCGGCAAAATCCCTTATAAA
TCAAAAGAATAGACCGAGATAGGGT
[37 nt withheld, positions 3806-3842]
AAAGAACGTGGACTCCAACGTCAAAGG
[49 nt withheld, positions 3870-3918]
T
[91 nt withheld, positions 3920-4010]
G
[124 nt withheld, positions 4012-4135]
CCCATTCGCCATTCAGGCTGCGCAACTGTTGGGAAGGGCGATCGGTGCGGGCCTCTTCGCTATTACGCCA
GTCGACCGCCAATTCAATATGGCGTATATGGACTCATGCCAATTCAATATGGTGGATCTGGACCTGTGCC
AATTCAATATGGCGTATATGGACTCGTGCCAATTCAATATGGTGGATCTGGACCCCAGCCAATTCAATAT
GGCGGACTTGGCACCATGCCAATTCAATATGGCGGACCTGGCACTGTGCCAACTGGGGAGGGGTCTACTT
GGCACGGTGCCAAGTTTGAGGAGGGGTCTTGGCCCTGTGCCAAGTCCGCCATATTGAATTGGCATGGTGC
CAATAATGGCGGCCATATTGGCTATATGCCAGGATCAATATATAGGCAATATCCAATATGGCCCTATGCC
AATATGGCTATTGGCCAGGTTCAATACTATGTATTGGCCCTATGCCATATAGTATTCCATATATGGGTTT
TCCTATTGACGTAGATAGCCCCTCCCAATGGGCGGTCCCATATACCATATATGGGGCTTCCTAATACCGC
CCATAGCCACTCCCCCATTGACGTCAATGGTCTCTATATATGGTCTTTCCTATTGACGTCATATGGGCGG
TCCTATTGACGTATATGGCGCCTCCCCCATTGACGTCAATTACGGTAAATGGCCCGCCTGGCTCAATGCC
CATTGACGTCAATAGGACCACCCACCATTGACGTCAATGGGATGGCTCATTGCCCATTCATATCCGTTCT
CACGCCCCCTATTGACGTCAATGACGGTAAATGGCCCACTTGGCAGTACATCAATATCTATTAATAGTAA
CTTGGCAAGTACATTACTATTGGAAGTACGCCAGGGTACATTGGCAGTACTCCCATTGACGTCAATGGCG
GTAAATGGCCCGCGATGGCTGCCAAGTACATCCCCATTGACGTCAATGGGGAGGGGCAATGACGCAAATG
GGCGTTCCATTGACGTAAATGGGCGGTAGGCGTGCCTAATGGGAGGTCTATATAAGCAATGCTCGTTTAG
